Addgene plasmid #29599: 426Gal-FUS-1-413aa-YFP
Depositing lab: Aaron Gitler. Depositing organization: University of Pennsylvania. Publication: Molecular determinants and genetic modifiers of aggregation and toxicity for the ALS disease protein FUS/TLS. Sun Z, Diaz Z, Fang X, Hart MP, Chesi A, Shorter J, Gitler AD. PLoS Biol. 2011 Apr;9(4):e1000614. doi: 10.1371/journal.pbio.1000614. Epub 2011 Apr 26. PubMed 21541367.
Backbone
  Vector backbone: pAG426Gal-ccdB-EYFP
  Backbone manufacturer: Susan Lindquist (Addgene plasmid # 14227)
  Backbone size w/o insert (bp): 8126
  Vector type: Yeast Expression
  Selectable markers: URA3
Growth in bacteria
  Bacterial resistance: Ampicillin, 100 μg/mL
  Growth temperature: 37°C
  Growth strain: ccdB Survival
  Growth instructions: ccdB Survival
  Copy number: High Copy
Gene/Insert
  Gene/Insert name: FUS-1-413aa (alt names: TLS; fused in sarcoma; translocated in liposarcoma)
  Species: H. sapiens (human)
  Insert size (bp): 1266
  Mutation: Contains FUS aa# 1-413
  Entrez Gene: FUS (a.k.a. ALS6, ETM4, FUS1, HNRNPP2, POMP75, TLS, altFUS)
  Tag / fusion protein: YFP (C terminal on insert)
  Cloning method: Restriction Enzyme
  Sequencing primers: 5′ n/a
Terms and licenses: Academic/Nonprofit Terms; Industry Terms: Not Available to Industry
How to cite: 426Gal-FUS-1-413aa-YFP was a gift from Aaron Gitler (Addgene plasmid # 29599 ; http://n2t.net/addgene:29599 ; RRID:Addgene_29599)
