[The description below was written by a language model from this plasmid's Addgene catalogue record.]
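Description:
426Gal-FUS-1-413aa-YFP is a yeast expression plasmid built on the pAG426Gal-ccdB-EYFP backbone, a member of a Gateway-style destination vector series. The "426" designation conventionally indicates a 2μ-based, high-copy episomal yeast vector, and the record lists URA3 as the selectable marker, allowing maintenance in ura3 auxotrophic yeast on medium lacking uracil. In bacteria the plasmid is high copy and selected with ampicillin. The record lists a ccdB-tolerant strain for propagation, which reflects the ccdB counterselection cassette of the parent backbone. It does not say whether that cassette remains after the FUS fragment was introduced, and the cloning method is recorded as restriction enzyme-based. No feature table was provided, so individual elements such as origins and terminators cannot be confirmed from the record.

The insert is a truncated human FUS (also called TLS, fused in sarcoma/translocated in liposarcoma) coding sequence covering amino acids 1–413, about 1.27 kb, fused at its C terminus to YFP. As the vector name implies, expression is expected to be driven by a galactose-inducible GAL promoter, which permits tight repression on glucose and strong induction on galactose, a useful arrangement for proteins that may be toxic to the host. The YFP fusion allows the subcellular localisation and aggregation state of the fragment to be observed by fluorescence microscopy in living yeast. The associated publication concerns the molecular determinants and genetic modifiers of aggregation and toxicity of the ALS-linked protein FUS. This construct is therefore most plausibly one of a set of deletion variants used to map which regions of FUS are needed for aggregation and toxicity in a yeast model.
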