>Addgene plasmid #29599 | 426Gal-FUS-1-413aa-YFP | addgene partial sequence | sequence record 34868 | 29599 with GAL1
CGGATTCTGACTGTGGATCCCCCATCACAAGTTTGTACAAAAAAGCAGGCTTCGAAGGAGATAACAAAAT
GGCCTCAAACGATTATACCCAACAAGCAACCCAAAGCTATGGGGCCTACCCCACCCAGCCCGGGCAGGGC
TATTCCCAGCAGAGCAGTCAGCCCTACGGACAGCAGAGTTACAGTGGTTATAGCCAGTCCACGGACACTT
CAGGCTATGGCCAGAGCAGCTATTCTTCTTATGGCCAGAGCCAGAACACAGGCTATGGAACTCAGTCAAC
TCCCCAGGGATATGGCTCGACTGGCGGCTATGGCAGTAGCCAGAGCTCCCAATCGTCTTACGGGCAGCAG
TCCTCCTATCCTGGCTATGGCCAGCAGCCAGCTCCCAGCAGCACCTCGGGAAGTTACGGTAGCAGTTCTC
AGAGCAGCAGCTATGGGCAGCCCCAGAGTGGGAGCTACAGCCAGCAGCCTAGCTATGGTGGACAGCAGCA
AAGCTATGGACAGCAGCAAAGCTATAATCCCCCTCAGGGCTATGGACAGCAGAACCAGTACAACAGCAGC
AGTGGTGGTGGAGGTGGAGGTGGAGGTGGAGGTAACTATGGTCAAGATCAATCCTCCATGAGTGGTGGTG
GTGGCAGTGGTGGCGGTTATGGCAATCAAGACCAGAGTGGTGGAGGTGGCAGCGGTGGCTATGGACAGCA
GGACCGTGGAGGCCGCGGCAGGGGTGGCAGTGGTGGCGGCGGCGGCGGCGGCGGTGGTGGTTACAACCGC
AGCAGTGGTGGCTATGAACCCAGAGGTCGTGGAGGTGGCCGTGGAGGCAGAGGTGGCATGGGCGGAAGTG
ACCGTGGTGGCTTCAATAAATTTGGTGGCCCTCGGGACCAAGGATCACGTCAT
