>Addgene plasmid #29599 | 426Gal-FUS-1-413aa-YFP | addgene partial sequence | sequence record 34869 | 29599 with EGFP-N
GCTCCTCGCCCTTGCTCACCATTAAGCTTGATATCGAATTCCTGCAGCCCATCACCACTTTGTACAAGAA
AGCTGGGTCTCCACTGGGAAATCCTCCTCGGCCACCACCACCACTGCCACCACCTCCATAGCCTCCACGG
CCCATGGGTCCTCCTCGTCCTCGGCCTCCACGACCATTGCCACCACCCCGATTAAAGTCTGCCCGGCGAG
TAGCAAATGAGACCTTGATAGGATTTCCGGAGAATTCTTTACCATCAAACCAGTCAATAGCTGCTTTAGC
TGAAGGTGGGTCATCAAAAGAGACCGTTGCCTCTCCCTTCAGCTTGCCAGTTTCCCTGTCTGTGTACAAA
TTAATCATGGGCTGTCCCGTTTTCTTGTTTGTCTTAATAATACCAATCTGCTTGAAGTAATCAGCCACAG
ACTCAATTGTAACATTCTCACCCAGGCCTTGCACAAAGATGGTGTTGTTGTCTGAATTATCCTGTTCGGA
GTCATGACGTGATCCTTGGTCCCGAGGGCCACCAAATTTATTGAAGCCACCACGGTCACTTCCGCCCATG
CCACCTCTGCCTCCACGGCCACCTCCACGACCTCTGGGTTCATAGCCACCACTGCTGCGGTTGTAACCAC
CACCGCCGCCGCCGCCGCCGCCACCACTGCCACCCCTGCCGCGGCCTCCACGGTCCTGCTGTCCATAGCC
ACCGCTGCCACCTCCACCACTCTGGTCTTGATTGCCATAACCGCCACCACTGCCACCACCACCACTCATG
GAGGATTGATCTTGACCATAGTTACCTCCACCTCCACCTCCACCTCCACCACCACTGCTGCTGTTGTACT
GGTTCTGCTGTCCATAGCCCTG
